Addgene plasmid #164270: Nup54 no FG-mEGFP494(1)
Purpose: Mammalian expression of Nup54 without the FG-Nup domain, with mEGFP (missing the first 5 amino acids) at amino acid position 494 with a rigid alpha helix of 6 amino acids at the carboxyl end of mEGFP
Depositing lab: Sanford Simon. Depositing organization: Rockefeller University. Publication: Conformation of the nuclear pore in living cells is modulated by transport state. Pulupa J, Prior H, Johnson DS, Simon SM. Elife. 2020 Dec 21;9. pii: 60654. doi: 10.7554/eLife.60654. PubMed 33346731.
Backbone
  Vector backbone: unspecified
  Total vector size (bp): 5970
  Vector type: Mammalian Expression
Growth in bacteria
  Bacterial resistance: Kanamycin, 50 μg/mL
  Growth temperature: 37°C
  Growth strain: DH5alpha
  Copy number: High Copy
Gene/Insert
  Gene/Insert name: Nup54
  Species: H. sapiens (human)
  Mutation: deleted the FG region of Nup54
  GenBank ID: 53371
  Entrez Gene: NUP54
  Promoter: CMV
  Tag / fusion protein: mEGFP (C terminal on insert)
  Cloning method: Gibson Cloning
  Sequencing primers: 5′ CMV Forward
Terms and licenses: Academic/Nonprofit Terms; Industry Terms: Not Available to Industry
How to cite: Nup54 no FG-mEGFP494(1) was a gift from Sanford Simon (Addgene plasmid # 164270 ; http://n2t.net/addgene:164270 ; RRID:Addgene_164270)
