[The description below was written by a language model from this plasmid's Addgene catalogue record and pLannotate feature annotations shown in this document.]
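Description:
Nup54 no FG-mEGFP494(1) is a 5,970 bp mammalian expression plasmid encoding a truncated nucleoporin Nup54 fused to monomeric EGFP. The backbone is not named in the record, but the annotated features show a layout typical of CMV-driven fluorescent-protein fusion vectors. These include a high-copy ColE1/pUC origin for propagation in E. coli, an f1 origin, and a NeoR/KanR (Tn5 aminoglycoside phosphotransferase) cassette. That cassette sits behind tandem bacterial (bla) and SV40 early promoters and ends in an HSV TK polyadenylation signal. This arrangement gives kanamycin resistance in bacteria and could in principle allow G418 selection in mammalian cells.

The expression cassette uses the CMV immediate-early enhancer and promoter, followed by a multiple cloning site remnant, the Nup54 coding region, a GFP-family open reading frame and an SV40 poly(A) signal. According to the catalogue entry, the phenylalanine-glycine (FG) repeat region of Nup54 has been deleted. The mEGFP lacks its first five amino acids and is placed at Nup54 residue 494, with a rigid six-residue alpha helix at the carboxyl end of the fluorescent protein. The catalogue lists the insert as human, whereas the automated annotation matched the fragment to rat Nup54, so the species of origin is ambiguous in the record. The annotation tool also labels the fluorescent protein as the Aequorea variant "sg12", which presumably reflects a close sequence match to the mEGFP described.

Trimming the fluorescent protein and adding a helical linker suggest a design that restricts reporter movement relative to the nucleoporin. This fits the associated work on nuclear pore conformation in living cells, where the FG-less version would probe the contribution of the FG domain.
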