Features (pLannotate 1.2.2; 15 found; start..end, strand, type, name):
     61..364     +  enhancer       CMV enhancer: human cytomegalovirus immediate early enhancer
    365..568     +  promoter       CMV promoter: human cytomegalovirus (CMV) immediate early promoter
    591..671     +  misc_feature   MCS: multiple cloning site
    683..1822    +  CDS            Nup54 (fragment): NUP54_RAT - Experimental evidence at protein level: Swiss-Prot protein existence level 1. Component of the nuclear pore complex, a complex required for the trafficking across the nuclear membrane. From Rattus norvegicus (Rat).
   1829..2542    +  CDS            sg12: sg12 is a basic (constitutively fluorescent) long stokes shift fluorescent protein published in 1997, derived from Aequorea victoria.
   2652..2735    +  CDS            large T antigen (fragment): large T antigen from SV40 (simian virus 40)
   2758..2879    +  polyA_signal   SV40 poly(A) signal: SV40 polyadenylation signal
   2913..3341    -  rep_origin     f1 ori (sequence partly withheld): f1 bacteriophage origin of replication; arrow indicates direction of (+) strand synthesis
   3368..3472    +  promoter       AmpR promoter: bla
   3474..3831    +  promoter       SV40 promoter: SV40 enhancer and early promoter
   3866..4660    +  CDS            NeoR/KanR: aminoglycoside phosphotransferase from Tn5; aph(3')-II (or nptII); confers resistance to neomycin, kanamycin, and G418 (Geneticin®)
   4681..4833    +  CDS            ble (fragment): BLE_KLEPN - Experimental evidence at protein level: Swiss-Prot protein existence level 1. Binding protein with a strong affinity to the bleomycin family of antibiotics. Binds to CL990; an antimitotic-antibiotic compound. From Klebsiella pneumoniae.
   4892..4939    +  polyA_signal   HSV TK poly(A) signal: herpes simplex virus thymidine kinase polyadenylation signal (Cole and Stacy, 1985)
   5030..5046    -  polyA_signal   bGH poly(A) signal (fragment): bovine growth hormone polyadenylation signal
   5268..5856    +  rep_origin     ori: high-copy-number ColE1/pMB1/pBR322/pUC origin of replication
>Addgene plasmid #164270 | Nup54 no FG-mEGFP494(1) | addgene full sequence | sequence record 325397 | Addgene NGS Result
TAGTTATTAATAGTAATCAATTACGGGGTCATTAGTTCATAGCCCATATATGGAGTTCCGCGTTACATAA
CTTACGGTAAATGGCCCGCCTGGCTGACCGCCCAACGACCCCCGCCCATTGACGTCAATAATGACGTATG
TTCCCATAGTAACGCCAATAGGGACTTTCCATTGACGTCAATGGGTGGAGTATTTACGGTAAACTGCCCA
CTTGGCAGTACATCAAGTGTATCATATGCCAAGTACGCCCCCTATTGACGTCAATGACGGTAAATGGCCC
GCCTGGCATTATGCCCAGTACATGACCTTATGGGACTTTCCTACTTGGCAGTACATCTACGTATTAGTCA
TCGCTATTACCATGGTGATGCGGTTTTGGCAGTACATCAATGGGCGTGGATAGCGGTTTGACTCACGGGG
ATTTCCAAGTCTCCACCCCATTGACGTCAATGGGAGTTTGTTTTGGCACCAAAATCAACGGGACTTTCCA
AAATGTCGTAACAACTCCGCCCCATTGACGCAAATGGGCGGTAGGCGTGTACGGTGGGAGGTCTATATAA
GCAGAGCTGGTTTAGTGAACCGTCAGATCCGCTAGCGCTACCGGACTCAGATCTCGAGCTCAAGCTTCGA
ATTCTGCAGTCGACGGTACCGCGGGCCCGGGATCCACCGGTCCCGCGACATGGCGCAGTCCAACCAACTC
ATCAACACTGCCAGCGCTCTTTCTGCTCCAACGCTATTGGGGGATGAGAGAGATGCCATCTTGGCAAAGT
GGAACCAGTTGCAGGCCTTCTGGGGAACAGGAAAAGGATATTTCAATAATAACATTCCTCCAGTGGAGTT
TACACAGGAAAACCCCTTTTGCCGATTTAAGGCTGTCGGTTACAGTTGTATGCCCAATAACAAAGATGAA
GATGGACTAGTGGTTCTAATTTTCAACAAAAAAGAAACAGATATTAGAAGCCAACAACAGCAGTTGGTAG
AATCATTGCATAAAGTTCTGGGAGGAAACCAGACCCTCACTGTCAATGTGGAGGGCATTAAGACACTGCC
CGACGATCAGACAGAAGTTGTCATTTACATTGTTGAGCGCTCTCCAAATGGCACCTCGAGAAGAGTTCCA
GCGACAACGCTGTATGCCCACTTTGAGCAAGCCAACATTAAAACACAGCTTCAGCAGCTTGGCGTGACCC
TTTCTATGACCAGAACAGAGCTGTCTCCTGCTCAGATCAAGCAGCTCCTACAGAACCCTCCTGCTGGTGT
TGATCCCATTATTTGGGAACAGGCCAAGGTGGATAACCCGGATTCTGAAAAATTAATTCCTGTTCCAATG
GTGGGTTTCAAAGAATTGCTTCGAAGACTGAAGGTTCAAGACCAGATGACTAAGCAGCACCAGACCAGAT
TAGATATCATATCTGAAGATATTAGTGAACTGCAAAAGAATCAAACTACAACTATGGCCAAAATAGCACA
ATACAAGAGGAAACTGATGGATCTCTCACACAGAACCTTACAGGTCCTAATCAAGCAGGAAATCCAGAGG
AAGAGTGGCTATGCCATCCAGGCTGAGGAAGAACAGTTGCGGGTTCAGCTAGATACGATTCAAGGAGAGC
TGAATGCACCCACTCAGTTCAAAGGTCGACTGAATGAACTGATGTCCCAGATCAGGATGCAGAATCATTT
TGGAGCTGTGAAATCTGAAGAAAAGTATTACATAGATGCAGACCTATTACGAGAGATCAAGCAGCATTTG
AAACAGCAACAGGAAGGCCTTAGCCACCTGATTAGCATCATAAAAGACGACCTGGAAGATATCAAGCTGG
TAGCAGAAGCTGCTGCAAAGGAGGAGCTGTTCACCGGGGTGGTGCCCATCCTGGTCGAGCTGGACGGCGA
CGTAAACGGCCACAAGTTCAGCGTGTCCGGCGAGGGCGAGGGCGATGCCACCTACGGCAAGCTGACCCTG
AAGTTCATCTGCACCACCGGCAAGCTGCCCGTGCCCTGGCCCACCCTCGTGACCACCCTGACCTACGGCG
TGCAGTGCTTCAGCCGCTACCCCGACCACATGAAGCAGCACGACTTCTTCAAGTCCGCCATGCCCGAAGG
CTACGTCCAGGAGCGCACCATCTTCTTCAAGGACGACGGCAACTACAAGACCCGCGCCGAGGTGAAGTTC
GAGGGCGACACCCTGGTGAACCGCATCGAGCTGAAGGGCATCGACTTCAAGGAGGACGGCAACATCCTGG
GGCACAAGCTGGAGTACAACTACAACAGCCACAACGTCTATATCATGGCCGACAAGCAGAAGAACGGCAT
CAAGGTGAACTTCAAGATCCGCCACAACATCGAGGACGGCAGCGTGCAGCTCGCCGACCACTACCAGCAG
AACACCCCCATCGGCGACGGCCCCGTGCTGCTGCCCGACAACCACTACCTGAGCACCCAGTCCAAGCTGA
GCAAAGACCCCAACGAGAAGCGCGATCACATGGTCCTGCTGGAGTTCGTGACCGCCGCCGGGATCACTCT
CGGCATGGACGAGCTGTACAAGGAGCATGGACTGAATGAGACCATCCACAGCAGAGGCGGGGTCTTTAGC
TGACCATTGCGCTGTCCAGAGGTTCATAAAGCTGTGTACAAGTAAAGCGGCCGCGACTCTAGATCATAAT
CAGCCATACCACATTTGTAGAGGTTTTACTTGCTTTAAAAAACCTCCCACACCTCCCCCTGAACCTGAAA
CATAAAATGAATGCAATTGTTGTTGTTAACTTGTTTATTGCAGCTTATAATGGTTACAAATAAAGCAATA
GCATCACAAATTTCACAAATAAAGCATTTTTTTCACTGCATTCTAGTTGTGGTTTGTCCAAACTCATCAA
TGTATCTTAAGGCGTAAATTGTAAGCGTTAATATTTTGTTAAAATTCGCGTTAAATTTTTGTTAAATCAG
CTCATTTTTTAACCAATAGGCCGAAATCGGCAAAATCCCTTATAAATCAAAAGAATAGACCGAGATAGGG
T
[37 nt withheld, positions 3012-3048]
AAAGAACGTGGACTCCAACGTCAAAGG
[49 nt withheld, positions 3076-3124]
T
[91 nt withheld, positions 3126-3216]
G
[124 nt withheld, positions 3218-3341]
CAGGTGGCACTTTTCGGGGAAATGTGCGCGGAACCCCTATTTGTTTATTTTTCTAAATACATTCAAATAT
GTATCCGCTCATGAGACAATAACCCTGATAAATGCTTCAATAATATTGAAAAAGGAAGAGTCCTGAGGCG
GAAAGAACCAGCTGTGGAATGTGTGTCAGTTAGGGTGTGGAAAGTCCCCAGGCTCCCCAGCAGGCAGAAG
TATGCAAAGCATGCATCTCAATTAGTCAGCAACCAGGTGTGGAAAGTCCCCAGGCTCCCCAGCAGGCAGA
AGTATGCAAAGCATGCATCTCAATTAGTCAGCAACCATAGTCCCGCCCCTAACTCCGCCCATCCCGCCCC
TAACTCCGCCCAGTTCCGCCCATTCTCCGCCCCATGGCTGACTAATTTTTTTTATTTATGCAGAGGCCGA
GGCCGCCTCGGCCTCTGAGCTATTCCAGAAGTAGTGAGGAGGCTTTTTTGGAGGCCTAGGCTTTTGCAAA
GATCGATCAAGAGACAGGATGAGGATCGTTTCGCATGATTGAACAAGATGGATTGCACGCAGGTTCTCCG
GCCGCTTGGGTGGAGAGGCTATTCGGCTATGACTGGGCACAACAGACAATCGGCTGCTCTGATGCCGCCG
TGTTCCGGCTGTCAGCGCAGGGGCGCCCGGTTCTTTTTGTCAAGACCGACCTGTCCGGTGCCCTGAATGA
ACTGCAAGACGAGGCAGCGCGGCTATCGTGGCTGGCCACGACGGGCGTTCCTTGCGCAGCTGTGCTCGAC
GTTGTCACTGAAGCGGGAAGGGACTGGCTGCTATTGGGCGAAGTGCCGGGGCAGGATCTCCTGTCATCTC
ACCTTGCTCCTGCCGAGAAAGTATCCATCATGGCTGATGCAATGCGGCGGCTGCATACGCTTGATCCGGC
TACCTGCCCATTCGACCACCAAGCGAAACATCGCATCGAGCGAGCACGTACTCGGATGGAAGCCGGTCTT
GTCGATCAGGATGATCTGGACGAAGAGCATCAGGGGCTCGCGCCAGCCGAACTGTTCGCCAGGCTCAAGG
CGAGCATGCCCGACGGCGAGGATCTCGTCGTGACCCATGGCGATGCCTGCTTGCCGAATATCATGGTGGA
AAATGGCCGCTTTTCTGGATTCATCGACTGTGGCCGGCTGGGTGTGGCGGACCGCTATCAGGACATAGCG
TTGGCTACCCGTGATATTGCTGAAGAGCTTGGCGGCGAATGGGCTGACCGCTTCCTCGTGCTTTACGGTA
TCGCCGCTCCCGATTCGCAGCGCATCGCCTTCTATCGCCTTCTTGACGAGTTCTTCTGAGCGGGACTCTG
GGGTTCGAAATGACCGACCAAGCGACGCCCAACCTGCCATCACGAGATTTCGATTCCACCGCCGCCTTCT
ATGAAAGGTTGGGCTTCGGAATCGTTTTCCGGGACGCCGGCTGGATGATCCTCCAGCGCGGGGATCTCAT
GCTGGAGTTCTTCGCCCACCCTAGGGGGAGGCTAACTGAAACACGGAAGGAGACAATACCGGAAGGAACC
CGCGCTATGACGGCAATAAAAAGACAGAATAAAACGCACGGTGTTGGGTCGTTTGTTCATAAACGCGGGG
TTCGGTCCCAGGGCTGGCACTCTGTCGATACCCCACCGAGACCCCATTGGGGCCAATACGCCCGCGTTTC
TTCCTTTTCCCCACCCCACCCCCCAAGTTCGGGTGAAGGCCCAGGGCTCGCAGCCAACGTCGGGGCGGCA
GGCCCTGCCATAGCCTCAGGTTACTCATATATACTTTAGATTGATTTAAAACTTCATTTTTAATTTAAAA
GGATCTAGGTGAAGATCCTTTTTGATAATCTCATGACCAAAATCCCTTAACGTGAGTTTTCGTTCCACTG
AGCGTCAGACCCCGTAGAAAAGATCAAAGGATCTTCTTGAGATCCTTTTTTTCTGCGCGTAATCTGCTGC
TTGCAAACAAAAAAACCACCGCTACCAGCGGTGGTTTGTTTGCCGGATCAAGAGCTACCAACTCTTTTTC
CGAAGGTAACTGGCTTCAGCAGAGCGCAGATACCAAATACTGTTCTTCTAGTGTAGCCGTAGTTAGGCCA
CCACTTCAAGAACTCTGTAGCACCGCCTACATACCTCGCTCTGCTAATCCTGTTACCAGTGGCTGCTGCC
AGTGGCGATAAGTCGTGTCTTACCGGGTTGGACTCAAGACGATAGTTACCGGATAAGGCGCAGCGGTCGG
GCTGAACGGGGGGTTCGTGCACACAGCCCAGCTTGGAGCGAACGACCTACACCGAACTGAGATACCTACA
GCGTGAGCTATGAGAAAGCGCCACGCTTCCCGAAGGGAGAAAGGCGGACAGGTATCCGGTAAGCGGCAGG
GTCGGAACAGGAGAGCGCACGAGGGAGCTTCCAGGGGGAAACGCCTGGTATCTTTATAGTCCTGTCGGGT
TTCGCCACCTCTGACTTGAGCGTCGATTTTTGTGATGCTCGTCAGGGGGGCGGAGCCTATGGAAAAACGC
CAGCAACGCGGCCTTTTTACGGTTCCTGGCCTTTTGCTGGCCTTTTGCTCACATGTTCTTTCCTGCGTTA
TCCCCTGATTCTGTGGATAACCGTATTACCGCCATGCAT
